>Addgene plasmid #35407 | DGK epsilon | addgene partial sequence | sequence record 43888 | CMV-F 5'-CGCAAATGGGCGGTAGGCGTG-3'
GTGAACCGTCAGATCGCCTGGAGACGCCATCCACGCTGTTTTGACCTCCATAGAAGACACCGGGACCGAT
CCAGCCTCCGGACTCTAGAGGATCCGGTACTAGAGGAACTGAAAAACCAGAAAGTTAACTGGTAAGTTTA
GTCTTTTTGTCTTTTATTTCAGGTCCCGGATCCGGTGGTGGTGCAAATCAAAGAACTGCTCCTCAGTGGA
TGTTGCCTTTACTTCTAGGCCTGTACGGAAGTGTTACTTCTGCTCTAAAAGCTGCGGAATTGTACCCGCG
GGCCCACCATGTACCCATACGATGTTCCAGATTACGCTCTTATGGCCATGGAGGCCATGTACCCATACGA
TGTTCCAGATTACGCTATGGCCATGGAGGCCATGTACCCATACGATGTTCCAGATTACGCTATGGCCATG
GAGGCCAAACTTAAGCTTGGTACCGAGCTCGGATCCACTAGTCCAGTGTGGTGGAATTCTGCAGATATCG
AGGTATCGTCCTTGGAGAAGATGGAAGCGGAGAGGCGGCCGGCGCCGGGCTCGCCCTCCGAGGGCCTGTT
TGCGGACGGGCACCTGATCTTGTGGACGCTGTGCTCGGTCCTGCTGCCGGTGTTCATCACCTTCTGGTGT
AGCCTCCAGCGGTCGCGCCGGCAGCTGCACCGCAGGGACATCTTCCGCAAGAGCAAGCACGGGTGGCGCG
ACACGGACCTGTTCAGCCAGCCCACCTACTGCTGCGTGTGCGCGCAGCACATTCTGCAGGGCGCCTTCTG
CGACTGCTGCGGGCTCCGCGTGGACGAGGGCTGCCTCAGG
