[The description below was written by a language model from this plasmid's Addgene catalogue record.]
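Description:
DGK epsilon is a mammalian expression plasmid built on the pCMV5 backbone (about 4.7 kb without insert) that carries the human diacylglycerol kinase epsilon coding sequence (DGKE), an insert of roughly 1.7 kb. Expression is driven by the CMV promoter, a strong constitutive viral promoter widely used for transient overexpression in transfected mammalian cells. The protein is produced with an N-terminal HA epitope tag, recorded as residing on the backbone, which allows detection by immunoblotting or immunofluorescence and recovery by immunoprecipitation with anti-HA antibodies, without needing an isoform-specific antibody. The plasmid is maintained in E. coli as a high-copy construct under ampicillin selection. The record lists no mammalian selection marker, and no feature table is supplied, so other backbone elements such as the polyadenylation signal and the origin of replication cannot be confirmed here. The insert was introduced by restriction cloning, but the specific 5′ and 3′ sites are not recorded.

Diacylglycerol kinases phosphorylate diacylglycerol to phosphatidic acid, thereby terminating diacylglycerol-dependent signalling. According to the associated publication title, the construct comes from work on how beta-arrestins target diacylglycerol degradation to M1 muscarinic receptors. An HA-tagged DGK epsilon would suit experiments of that kind, such as co-expression and co-immunoprecipitation to test interactions with arrestins or receptors, or overexpression to examine effects on lipid second-messenger signalling. However, the record does not specify exactly how this particular isoform was used.
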