Addgene plasmid #35407: DGK epsilon
Depositing lab: Robert Lefkowitz & Stephen Prescott. Publication: Targeting of diacylglycerol degradation to M1 muscarinic receptors by beta-arrestins. Nelson CD, Perry SJ, Regier DS, Prescott SM, Topham MK, Lefkowitz RJ. Science. 2007 Feb 2;315(5812):663-6. 10.1126/science.1134562 PubMed 17272726.
Backbone
  Vector backbone: pCMV5
  Backbone size w/o insert (bp): 4657
  Vector type: Mammalian Expression
Growth in bacteria
  Bacterial resistance: Ampicillin, 100 μg/mL
  Growth temperature: 37°C
  Growth strain: DH5alpha
  Copy number: High Copy
Gene/Insert
  Gene/Insert name: DGK epsilon
  Species: H. sapiens (human)
  Insert size (bp): 1701
  Entrez Gene: DGKE (a.k.a. AHUS7, DAGK5, DAGK6, DGK, NPHS7)
  Promoter: CMV
  Tag / fusion protein: HA (N terminal on backbone)
  Cloning method: Restriction Enzyme; 5′ cloning site None (unknown if destroyed); 3′ cloning site None (unknown if destroyed)
  Sequencing primers: 5′ CMV-Fwd
Terms and licenses: Academic/Nonprofit Terms; Industry Terms: Not Available to Industry
How to cite: DGK epsilon was a gift from Robert Lefkowitz & Stephen Prescott (Addgene plasmid # 35407 ; http://n2t.net/addgene:35407 ; RRID:Addgene_35407)
